>Addgene plasmid #86013 | pNIC28-DENV3-NS5FL | addgene full sequence | sequence record 175197 | Addgene NGS Result
TAATACGACTCACTATAGGGGAATTGTGAGCGGATAACAATTCCCCTCTAGAAATAATTTTGTTTAACTT
TAAGAAGGAGATATACATATGCACCATCATCATCATCATTCTTCTGGTGTAGATCTGGGTACCGAGAACC
TGTACTTCCAATCCATGGGTGAAACTTTAGGAGAAAAATGGAAAAAGAAATTAAATCAATTATCCCGGAA
AGAGTTTGACCTTTACAAGAAATCTGGAATCACTGAAGTGGATAGAACAGAAGCCAAAGAAGGGCTGAAA
AGAGGAGAGACAACACATCATGCTGTGTCCCGAGGTAGCGCAAAACTCCAATGGTTTGTGGAAAGAAACA
TGGTCGTTCCCGAAGGAAGAGTCATAGACTTGGGCTGCGGAAGAGGAGGCTGGTCATATTACTGTGCAGG
ACTGAAAAAAGTCACAGAAGTGCGAGGATACACAAAAGGCGGTCCAGGACACGAAGAACCAGTACCTATG
TCTACATATGGATGGAACATAGTTAAGTTAATGAGCGGAAAGGATGTGTTCTATCTCCCACCTGAAAAGT
GTGATACCCTGTTGTGTGACATTGGAGAATCTTCACCAAGCCCAACAGTGGAAGAGAGCAGAACTATAAG
AGTTTTGAAGATGGTTGAACCATGGCTAAAAAACAACCAGTTTTGCATTAAAGTTTTGAACCCTTACATG
CCAACTGTGATTGAGCACCTAGAAAGACTACAAAGGAAACATGGAGGAATGCTTGTGAGAAATCCACTTT
CACGAAACTCCACGCACGAAATGTACTGGATATCTAATGGCACAGGCAACATTGTCTCTTCAGTCAACAT
GGTGTCTAGATTGCTACTGAACAGGTTCACGATGACACACAGGAGACCCACCATAGAGAAAGATGTGGAT
TTAGGAGCAGGAACTCGACATGTTAATGCGGAACCAGAAACACCCAACATGGATGTCATTGGGGAAAGAA
TAAAAAGGATCAAGGAGGAGCATAATTCAACATGGCACTATGATGACGAAAACCCCTACAAAACGTGGGC
TTACCATGGATCCTATGAAGTCAAAGCCACAGGCTCAGCCTCCTCCATGATAAATGGAGTCGTGAAACTC
CTCACCAAACCATGGGATGTGGTGCCCATGGTGACACAGATGGCAATGACAGACACAACTCCATTTGGCC
AGCAGAGAGTCTTTAAAGAGAAAGTGGACACCAGGACGCCCAGGCCCCTGCCAGGGACAAGAAAGGTTAT
GGAGATCACAGCGGAGTGGCTCTGGAGAACCCTGGGAAGGAACAAAAGACCCAGATTATGCACAAGGGAA
GAGTTTACAAAAAAGGTCAGAACTAACGCAGCCATGGGCGCCGTTTTCACAGAGGAGAACCAATGGGACA
GTGCGAAAGCTGCTGTTGAGGATGAAGAGTTTTGGAAACTTGTGGACAGAGAACGTGAACTCCACAAATT
GGGCAAATGTGGAAGCTGCGTTTATAACATGATGGGCAAGAGAGAGAAAAAACTCGGAGAGTTTGGCAAA
GCAAAAGGCAGTAGAGCTACATGGTACATGTGGTTGGGAGCCAGGTACCTTGAGTTCGAAGCCCTTGGAT
TCTTAAATGAAGACCACTGGTTCTCGCGTGAAAACTCTTACAGTGGAGTAGAAGGAGAAGGACTGCACAA
GCTAGGCTACATATTAAGGGACATTTCCAAGATACCCGGAGGAGCCATGTATGCTGATGACACAGCTGGT
TGGGACACAAGAATAACAGAAGATGACCTGCACAATGAGGAAAAGATCATACAGCAAATGGACCCTGAAC
ACAGGCAGTTAGCGAACGCTATATTCAAGCTCACATACCAAAACAAAGTGGTCAAAGTTCAACGACCGAC
TCCAACGGGCACGGTAATGGATATTATATCTAGGAAAGACCAAAGGGGCAGTGGACAAGTGGGAACTTAT
GGCCTGAATACATTCACCAACATGGAAGCCCAGCTAGTCAGACAAATGGAAGGAGAAGGTGTGCTGACAA
AGGCAGACCTCGAGAACCCTCATCTGCTAGAGAAGAAAATTACACAATGGTTGGAAACCAAAGGAGTGGA
GAGGTTAAAAAGAATGGCCATTAGCGGGGATGATTGCGTGGTGAAACCAATCGATGACAGGTTCGCTAAC
GCCCTGCTAGCTCTGAACGATATGGGAAAGGTTCGGAAAGACATACCTCAATGGCAGCCATCAAAGGGAT
GGCATGATTGGCAACAGGTTCCTTTCTGCTCCCACCACTTTCATGAATTGATCATGAAAGATGGAAGAAA
GTTGGTGGTTCCCTGCAGACCCCAGGACGAACTAATAGGAAGAGCAAGAATCTCCCAAGGAGCGGGATGG
AGCCTTAGAGAAACTGCATGTCTGGGGAAAGCCTACGCCCAAATGTGGAGTCTCATGTATTTTCACAGAA
GAGATCTCAGATTAGCATCCAACGCCATATGTTCAGCAGTACCAGTCCACTGGGTTCCCACAAGTAGAAC
GACATGGTCCATTCATGCTCACCATCAGTGGATGACTACAGAAGACATGCTTACTGTTTGGAACAGGGTG
TGGATAGAGGAAAATCCATGGATGGAAGACAAAACTCCAGTTACAACTTGGGAAAATGTTCCATATCTAG
GGAAGAGAGAAGACCAATGGTGTGGATCACTTATTGGTCTCACTTCCAGAGCAACCTGGGCCCAGAACAT
ACCCACAGCAATTCAACAGGTGAGAAGCCTTATAGGCAATGAAGAGTTCCTGGACTACATGCCTTCAATG
AAGAGATTCAGGAAGGAAGAGGAGTCGTGACAGTAAAGGTGGATACGGATCCGAATTCGAGCTCCGTCGA
CAAGCTTGCGGCCGCACTCGAGCACCACCACCACCACCACTGAGATCCGGCTGCTAACAAAGCCCGAAAG
GAAGCTGAGTTGGCTGCTGCCACCGCTGAGCAATAACTAGCATAACCCCTTGGGGCCTCTAAACGGGTCT
TGAGGGGTTTTTTGCTGAAAGGAGGAACTATATCCGGATTGGCGAATGGG
[124 nt withheld, positions 3061-3184]
C
[91 nt withheld, positions 3186-3276]
A
[49 nt withheld, positions 3278-3326]
CCTTTGACGTTGGAGTCCACGTTCTTT
[37 nt withheld, positions 3354-3390]
ACCCTATCTCGGTCTATTCTTTTGATTTATAAGGGATTTTGCCGATTTCGGCCTATTGGTTAAAAAATGA
GCTGATTTAACAAAAATTTAACGCGAATTTTAACAAAATATTAACGCTTACAATTTAGGTGGCACTTTTC
GGGGAAATGTGCGCGGAACCCCTATTTGTTTATTTTTCTAAATACATTCAAATATGTATCCGCTCATGAA
TTAATTCTTAGAAAAACTCATCGAGCATCAAATGAAACTGCAATTTATTCATATCAGGATTATCAATACC
ATATTTTTGAAAAAGCCGTTTCTGTAATGAAGGAGAAAACTCACCGAGGCAGTTCCATAGGATGGCAAGA
TCCTGGTATCGGTCTGCGATTCCGACTCGTCCAACATCAATACAACCTATTAATTTCCCCTCGTCAAAAA
TAAGGTTATCAAGTGAGAAATCACCATGAGTGACGACTGAATCCGGTGAGAATGGCAAAAGTTTATGCAT
TTCTTTCCAGACTTGTTCAACAGGCCAGCCATTACGCTCGTCATCAAAATCACTCGCATCAACCAAACCG
TTATTCATTCGTGATTGCGCCTGAGCGAGACGAAATACGCGATCGCTGTTAAAAGGACAATTACAAACAG
GAATCGAATGCAACCGGCGCAGGAACACTGCCAGCGCATCAACAATATTTTCACCTGAATCAGGATATTC
TTCTAATACCTGGAATGCTGTTTTCCCGGGGATCGCAGTGGTGAGTAACCATGCATCATCAGGAGTACGG
ATAAAATGCTTGATGGTCGGAAGAGGCATAAATTCCGTCAGCCAGTTTAGTCTGACCATCTCATCTGTAA
CATCATTGGCAACGCTACCTTTGCCATGTTTCAGAAACAACTCTGGCGCATCGGGCTTCCCATACAATCG
ATAGATTGTCGCACCTGATTGCCCGACATTATCGCGAGCCCATTTATACCCATATAAATCAGCATCCATG
TTGGAATTTAATCGCGGCCTAGAGCAAGACGTTTCCCGTTGAATATGGCTCATAACACCCCTTGTATTAC
TGTTTATGTAAGCAGACAGTTTTATTGTTCATGACCAAAATCCCTTAACGTGAGTTTTCGTTCCACTGAG
CGTCAGACCCCGTAGAAAAGATCAAAGGATCTTCTTGAGATCCTTTTTTTCTGCGCGTAATCTGCTGCTT
GCAAACAAAAAAACCACCGCTACCAGCGGTGGTTTGTTTGCCGGATCAAGAGCTACCAACTCTTTTTCCG
AAGGTAACTGGCTTCAGCAGAGCGCAGATACCAAATACTGTCCTTCTAGTGTAGCCGTAGTTAGGCCACC
ACTTCAAGAACTCTGTAGCACCGCCTACATACCTCGCTCTGCTAATCCTGTTACCAGTGGCTGCTGCCAG
TGGCGATAAGTCGTGTCTTACCGGGTTGGACTCAAGACGATAGTTACCGGATAAGGCGCAGCGGTCGGGC
TGAACGGGGGGTTCGTGCACACAGCCCAGCTTGGAGCGAACGACCTACACCGAACTGAGATACCTACAGC
GTGAGCTATGAGAAAGCGCCACGCTTCCCGAAGGGAGAAAGGCGGACAGGTATCCGGTAAGCGGCAGGGT
CGGAACAGGAGAGCGCACGAGGGAGCTTCCAGGGGGAAACGCCTGGTATCTTTATAGTCCTGTCGGGTTT
CGCCACCTCTGACTTGAGCGTCGATTTTTGTGATGCTCGTCAGGGGGGCGGAGCCTATGGAAAAACGCCA
GCAACGCGGCCTTTTTACGGTTCCTGGCCTTTTGCTGGCCTTTTGCTCACATGTTCTTTCCTGCGTTATC
CCCTGATTCTGTGGATAACCGTATTACCGCCTTTGAGTGAGCTGATACCGCTCGCCGCAGCCGAACGACC
GAGCGCAGCGAGTCAGTGAGCGAGGAAGCGGAAGAGCGCCTGATGCGGTATTTTCTCCTTACGCATCTGT
GCGGTATTTCACACCGCAATGGTGCACTCTCAGTACAATCTGCTCTGATGCCGCATAGTTAAGCCAGTAT
ACACTCCGCTATCGCTACGTGACTGGGTCATGGCTGCGCCCCGACACCCGCCAACACCCGCTGACGCGCC
CTGACGGGCTTGTCTGCTCCCGGCATCCGCTTACAGACAAGCTGTGACCGTCTCCGGGAGCTGCATGTGT
CAGAGGTTTTCACCGTCATCACCGAAACGCGCGAGGCAGCTGCGGTAAAGCTCATCAGCGTGGTCGTGAA
GCGATTCACAGATGTCTGCCTGTTCATCCGCGTCCAGCTCGTTGAGTTTCTCCAGAAGCGTTAATGTCTG
GCTTCTGATAAAGCGGGCCATGTTAAGGGCGGTTTTTTCCTGTTTGGTCACTGATGCCTCCGTGTAAGGG
GGATTTCTGTTCATGGGGGTAATGATACCGATGAAACGAGAGAGGATGCTCACGATACGGGTTACTGATG
ATGAACATGCCCGGTTACTGGAACGTTGTGAGGGTAAACAACTGGCGGTATGGATGCGGCGGGACCAGAG
AAAAATCACTCAGGGTCAATGCCAGCGCTTCGTTAATACAGATGTAGGTGTTCCACAGGGTAGCCAGCAG
CATCCTGCGATGCAGATCCGGAACATAATGGTGCAGGGCGCTGACTTCCGCGTTTCCAGACTTTACGAAA
CACGGAAACCGAAGACCATTCATGTTGTTGCTCAGGTCGCAGACGTTTTGCAGCAGCAGTCGCTTCACGT
TCGCTCGCGTATCGGTGATTCATTCTGCTAACCAGTAAGGCAACCCCGCCAGCCTAGCCGGGTCCTCAAC
GACAGGAGCACGATCATGCGCACCCGTGGGGCCGCCATGCCGGCGATAATGGCCTGCTTCTCGCCGAAAC
GTTTGGTGGCGGGACCAGTGACGAAGGCTTGAGCGAGGGCGTGCAAGATTCCGAATACCGCAAGCGACAG
GCCGATCATCGTCGCGCTCCAGCGAAAGCGGTCCTCGCCGAAAATGACCCAGAGCGCTGCCGGCACCTGT
CCTACGAGTTGCATGATAAAGAAGACAGTCATAAGTGCGGCGACGATAGTCATGCCCCGCGCCCACCGGA
AGGAGCTGACTGGGTTGAAGGCTCTCAAGGGCATCGGTCGAGATCCCGGTGCCTAATGAGTGAGCTAACT
TACATTAATTGCGTTGCGCTCACTGCCCGCTTTCCAGTCGGGAAACCTGTCGTGCCAGCTGCATTAATGA
ATCGGCCAACGCGCGGGGAGAGGCGGTTTGCGTATTGGGCGCCAGGGTGGTTTTTCTTTTCACCAGTGAG
ACGGGCAACAGCTGATTGCCCTTCACCGCCTGGCCCTGAGAGAGTTGCAGCAAGCGGTCCACGCTGGTTT
GCCCCAGCAGGCGAAAATCCTGTTTGATGGTGGTTAACGGCGGGATATAACATGAGCTGTCTTCGGTATC
GTCGTATCCCACTACCGAGATATCCGCACCAACGCGCAGCCCGGACTCGGTAATGGCGCGCATTGCGCCC
AGCGCCATCTGATCGTTGGCAACCAGCATCGCAGTGGGAACGATGCCCTCATTCAGCATTTGCATGGTTT
GTTGAAAACCGGACATGGCACTCCAGTCGCCTTCCCGTTCCGCTATCGGCTGAATTTGATTGCGAGTGAG
ATATTTATGCCAGCCAGCCAGACGCAGACGCGCCGAGACAGAACTTAATGGGCCCGCTAACAGCGCGATT
TGCTGGTGACCCAATGCGACCAGATGCTCCACGCCCAGTCGCGTACCGTCTTCATGGGAGAAAATAATAC
TGTTGATGGGTGTCTGGTCAGAGACATCAAGAAATAACGCCGGAACATTAGTGCAGGCAGCTTCCACAGC
AATGGCATCCTGGTCATCCAGCGGATAGTTAATGATCAGCCCACTGACGCGTTGCGCGAGAAGATTGTGC
ACCGCCGCTTTACAGGCTTCGACGCCGCTTCGTTCTACCATCGACACCACCACGCTGGCACCCAGTTGAT
CGGCGCGAGATTTAATCGCCGCGACAATTTGCGACGGCGCGTGCAGGGCCAGACTGGAGGTGGCAACGCC
AATCAGCAACGACTGTTTGCCCGCCAGTTGTTGTGCCACGCGGTTGGGAATGTAATTCAGCTCCGCCATC
GCCGCTTCCACTTTTTCCCGCGTTTTCGCAGAAACGTGGCTGGCCTGGTTCACCACGCGGGAAACGGTCT
GATAAGAGACACCGGCATACTCTGCGACATCGTATAACGTTACTGGTTTCACATTCACCACCCTGAATTG
ACTCTCTTCCGGGCGCTATCATGCCATACCGCGAAAGGTTTTGCGCCATTCGATGGTGTCCGGGATCTCG
ACGCTCTCCCTTATGCGACTCCTGCATTAGGAAGCAGCCCAGTAGTAGGTTGAGGCCGTTGAGCACCGCC
GCCGCAAGGAATGGTGCATGCAAGGAGATGGCGCCCAACAGTCCCCCGGCCACGGGGCCTGCCACCATAC
CCACGCCGAAACAAGCGCTCATGAGCCCGAAGTGGCGAGCCCGATCTTCCCCATCGGTGATGTCGGCGAT
ATAGGCGCCAGCAACCGCACCTGTGGCGCCGGTGATGCCGGCCACGATGCGTCCGGCGTAGAGGATCGAG
ATCTCGATCCCGCGAAAT
Features (pLannotate 1.2.2; 19 found; start..end, strand, type, name):
      1..19      +  promoter       T7 promoter: promoter for bacteriophage T7 RNA polymerase
     20..44      +  protein_bind   lac operator: The lac repressor binds to the lac operator to inhibit transcription in E. coli. This inhibition can be relieved by adding lactose or isopropyl-β-D-thiogalactopyranoside (IPTG). lac repressor encoded by lacI
     59..81      +  RBS            RBS: efficient ribosome binding site from bacteriophage T7 gene 10 (Olins and Rangwala, 1989)
    152..2827    +  CDS            pol (fragment): POLG_DEN3S - Experimental evidence at protein level: Swiss-Prot protein existence level 1. [RNA-directed RNA polymerase NS5]: Replicates the viral (+) and (-) RNA genome, and performs the capping of genomes in the cytoplasm. NS5 methylates viral RNA cap at guanine N-7 and ribose 2'-O positions. Besides its role in RNA genome replication, also prevents the establishment of cellular antiviral state by blocking the interferon-alpha/beta (IFN-alpha/beta) signaling pathway. Inhibits host TYK2 and STAT2 phosphorylation, thereby preventing activation of JAK- STAT signaling pathway. From Dengue virus
   2893..2910    +  CDS            9xHis (fragment): 9xHis affinity tag
   2920..2969    +  CDS            SET1 (fragment): solubility-enhancement tag derived from T7 phage gene 10B
   2977..3024    +  terminator     T7 terminator: transcription terminator for bacteriophage T7 RNA polymerase
   3061..3489    +  rep_origin     f1 ori (sequence partly withheld): f1 bacteriophage origin of replication; arrow indicates direction of (+) strand synthesis
   3542..3599    +  promoter       AmpR promoter (fragment): bla
   3608..4423    -  CDS            KanR: aminoglycoside phosphotransferase; aph(3')-Ia; confers resistance to kanamycin in bacteria or G418 (Geneticin®) in eukaryotes
   4545..5133    +  rep_origin     ori: high-copy-number ColE1/pMB1/pBR322/pUC origin of replication
   5319..5458    -  misc_feature   bom: basis of mobility region from pBR322
   5560..5751    -  CDS            rop: Rop protein, which maintains plasmids at low copy number; rop
   5768..6148    +  CDS            YPB1_ECOLX: Protein predicted: Swiss-Prot protein existence level 4. From Escherichia coli.
   6220..6511    -  CDS            TcR (fragment): tetracycline efflux protein; tet; confers resistance to tetracycline
   6526..6547    -  protein_bind   CAP binding site: CAP binding activates transcription in the presence of cAMP. E. coli catabolite activator protein
   6560..7642    -  CDS            lacI: lac repressor; lacI; The lac repressor binds to the lac operator to inhibit transcription in E. coli. This inhibition can be relieved by adding lactose or isopropyl-β-D-thiogalactopyranoside (IPTG).
   7643..7720    -  promoter       lacI promoter: lacI
   7728..8007    -  CDS            TcR (fragment): tetracycline efflux protein; tet; confers resistance to tetracycline
