[The description below was written by a language model from this plasmid's Addgene catalogue record and pLannotate feature annotations shown in this document.]
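Description:
pNIC28-DENV3-NS5FL is a bacterial expression plasmid built on the pNIC28-Bsa4 backbone, a pET-type vector adapted for ligation-independent cloning, and it is used to produce the dengue virus serotype 3 NS5 protein in E. coli. It is selected with kanamycin through an aph(3')-Ia resistance gene and replicates from a ColE1/pBR322-type origin. The adjacent rop gene and bom region match the low copy number given in the catalogue. An f1 origin is also present, along with non-functional remnants of a tetracycline resistance gene carried over from the parental backbone.

The insert encodes residues 6 to 895 of NS5, the viral protein that combines an N-terminal cap methyltransferase with the RNA-dependent RNA polymerase. It lies downstream of a T7 promoter with a lac operator and the T7 gene 10 ribosome binding site, and a T7 terminator closes the unit. A lacI gene on the plasmid supplies repressor, so expression is induced with IPTG in a host that provides T7 RNA polymerase. The catalogue lists an N-terminal hexahistidine tag contributed by the backbone for affinity purification. The feature table does not annotate this tag upstream of the insert, but it does detect a short His-tag fragment and a piece of T7 gene 10-derived sequence downstream of the NS5 coding region; the record does not show whether these are translated.

The depositor notes minor differences from the DENV3 reference sequences but confirms the plasmid works for protein purification, and the associated work concerns the crystal structure of NS5. The sequenced record is 8,028 nt, shorter than the listed total of 9,960 bp. The listed figure appears to add the insert to the full size of the empty backbone.
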