Addgene plasmid #86013: pNIC28-DENV3-NS5FL
Purpose: Expression of dengue virus 3 NS5 protein
Depositing lab: Dahai Luo. Depositing organization: Nanyang Technological University (NTU). Publication: A crystal structure of the Dengue virus NS5 protein reveals a novel inter-domain interface essential for protein flexibility and virus replication. Zhao Y, Soh TS, Zheng J, Chan KW, Phoo WW, Lee CC, Tay MY, Swaminathan K, Cornvik TC, Lim SP, Shi PY, Lescar J, Vasudevan SG, Luo D. PLoS Pathog. 2015 Mar 16;11(3):e1004682. doi: 10.1371/journal.ppat.1004682. eCollection 2015 Mar. PPATHOGENS-D-14-02291 PubMed 25775415.
Backbone
  Vector backbone: pNIC28-Bsa4
  Backbone manufacturer: Novagen
  Backbone size w/o insert (bp): 7284
  Total vector size (bp): 9960
  Vector type: Bacterial Expression
Growth in bacteria
  Bacterial resistance: Kanamycin, 50 μg/mL
  Growth temperature: 37°C
  Growth strain: DH5alpha
  Copy number: Low Copy
Gene/Insert
  Gene/Insert name: DENV3-NS5FL
  Species: DENV3
  Insert size (bp): 2676
  Mutation: amino acid residues 6 to 895 of DENV3 NS5
  GenBank ID: AY662691.1
  Promoter: T7
  Tag / fusion protein: hexa-histidine tag (N terminal on backbone)
  Cloning method: Ligation Independent Cloning
  Sequencing primers: 5′ T7F; 3′ T7R
Terms and licenses: Academic/Nonprofit Terms; Industry Terms: Not Available to Industry
Depositor comments: The NS5 insert in this plasmid contains minor discrepancies compared to DENV3 reference sequences in NCBI. The depositing lab has confirmed that this plasmid is functional for protein purification.
How to cite: pNIC28-DENV3-NS5FL was a gift from Dahai Luo (Addgene plasmid # 86013 ; http://n2t.net/addgene:86013 ; RRID:Addgene_86013)
